Addgene plasmid #200101: pKLV-EF1a-mCherryLuciferase-W
Purpose: Lentiviral vector expressing mCherry fused with Luciferase at the C-terminus
Depositing lab: Kosuke Yusa. Depositing organization: Kyoto University, Institute for Life and Medical Sciences. Publication: Canonical BAF complex regulates the oncogenic program in human T-cell acute lymphoblastic leukemia. Aoki K, Hyuga M, Tarumoto Y, Nishibuchi G, Ueda A, Ochi Y, Sugino S, Mikami T, Kobushi H, Kato I, Akahane K, Inukai T, Takaori-Kondo A, Takita J, Ogawa S, Yusa K. Blood. 2023 Nov 3:blood.2023020857. doi: 10.1182/blood.2023020857. PubMed 37922452.
Backbone
  Vector backbone: pKLV-EF1a-mCherry-W
  Backbone manufacturer: addgene
  Backbone size w/o insert (bp): 8742
  Total vector size (bp): 10464
  Vector type: Lentiviral, CRISPR
Growth in bacteria
  Bacterial resistance: Ampicillin, 100 μg/mL
  Growth temperature: 37°C
  Growth strain: NEB Stable
  Copy number: Unknown
Gene/Insert
  Gene/Insert name: Luciferase
  Insert size (bp): 1650
  Cloning method: Gibson Cloning
  Sequencing primers: 5′ GTCAACATCAAGTTGGACATCACC
Terms and licenses: Academic/Nonprofit Terms; Industry Terms: Not Available to Industry
How to cite: pKLV-EF1a-mCherryLuciferase-W was a gift from Kosuke Yusa (Addgene plasmid # 200101 ; http://n2t.net/addgene:200101 ; RRID:Addgene_200101)
