[The description below was written by a language model from this plasmid's Addgene catalogue record and pLannotate feature annotations shown in this document.]
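Description:
pKLV-EF1a-mCherryLuciferase-W is an HIV-1-based lentiviral transfer plasmid of about 10.5 kb, built by Gibson cloning of a roughly 1.65 kb luciferase coding sequence into the pKLV-EF1a-mCherry-W backbone. It is maintained in E. coli through a high-copy ColE1/pUC-type origin with ampicillin selection from the β-lactamase gene. The bacterial backbone also carries an f1 phage origin and remnants of a lac/lacZα cloning region flanked by T3 and T7 promoters. Although the catalogue lists the vector type as "Lentiviral, CRISPR", the feature table shows no guide RNA cassette or Cas gene, so that label probably reflects the pKLV vector family rather than this construct's contents.

The viral genome is transcribed in packaging cells from a CMV enhancer/promoter fused to a truncated 5' LTR, an arrangement that typically makes genomic RNA production Tat-independent. Downstream lie the Ψ packaging signal with a partial gag sequence, the Rev response element for nuclear export of unspliced RNA, and the cPPT/CTS element that aids nuclear import of the reverse-transcribed genome. The internal expression cassette uses the human EF-1α core promoter with its first intron to drive mCherry, followed after a short gap by firefly luciferase (the synthetic luc2 version). According to the record the two form a single fusion protein with luciferase at the C-terminus of mCherry; the nature of the intervening linker is not annotated. A WPRE boosts transcript stability and expression. The cassette ends in a truncated 3' LTR, and a bGH polyadenylation signal follows it.

No mammalian drug-selection marker is annotated, so transduced cells would be identified by red fluorescence, while luciferase allows bioluminescent readout. The associated publication concerns human T-cell acute lymphoblastic leukemia, but the record does not state the specific application.
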