Features (pLannotate 1.2.2; 27 found; start..end, strand, type, name):
     81..384     +  enhancer       CMV enhancer: human cytomegalovirus immediate early enhancer
    385..584     +  promoter       CMV promoter: human cytomegalovirus (CMV) immediate early promoter
    602..782     +  LTR            5' LTR (truncated): truncated 5' long terminal repeat (LTR) from HIV-1
    829..954     +  misc_feature   HIV-1 Ψ: packaging signal of human immunodeficiency virus type 1
    938..1276    +  CDS            HIV-1 gag (fragment): gag protein from human immunodeficiency virus 1; gag
   1451..1684    +  misc_feature   RRE: The Rev response element (RRE) of HIV-1 allows for Rev-dependent mRNA export from the nucleus to the cytoplasm.
   2061..2161    +  CDS            Rev (fragment): human immunodeficiency virus 1 (HIV-1) Rev protein; rev; enhances nuclear export of unspliced and incompletely spliced viral mRNAs
   2211..2328    +  misc_feature   cPPT/CTS: central polypurine tract and central termination sequence of HIV-1
   2818..3029    +  promoter       EF-1α core promoter: core promoter for human elongation factor EF-1α
   3030..3972    +  intron         EF-1α intron A: intron upstream of the start codon of human EF-1α
   4000..4707    +  CDS            mCherry: mCherry is a basic (constitutively fluorescent) red fluorescent protein published in 2004, derived from Discosoma sp.. It is reported to be a very rapidly-maturing monomer with low acid sensitivity.
   4780..6432    +  CDS            luciferase: firefly luciferase synthetic luc2 version of the luciferase gene
   6447..7033    +  misc_feature   WPRE: woodchuck hepatitis virus posttranscriptional regulatory element
   7027..7173    +  CDS            nef (fragment): NEF_HV1LA - Experimental evidence at protein level: Swiss-Prot protein existence level 1. Extracellular Nef protein targets CD4(+) T-lymphocytes for apoptosis by interacting with CXCR4 surface receptors. From Human immunodeficiency virus type 1 group M subtype B (isolate Lai) (HIV-1).
   7181..7359    +  LTR            5' LTR (truncated): truncated 5' long terminal repeat (LTR) from HIV-1
   7385..7496    +  polyA_signal   bGH poly(A) signal: bovine growth hormone polyadenylation signal
   7635..7653    -  promoter       T3 promoter: promoter for bacteriophage T3 RNA polymerase
   7698..7714    -  protein_bind   lac operator: The lac repressor binds to the lac operator to inhibit transcription in E. coli. This inhibition can be relieved by adding lactose or isopropyl-β-D-thiogalactopyranoside (IPTG). lac repressor encoded by lacI
   7722..7752    -  promoter       lac promoter: promoter for the E. coli lac operon
   7767..7788    -  protein_bind   CAP binding site: CAP binding activates transcription in the presence of cAMP. E. coli catabolite activator protein
   7801..7893    -  CDS            lacI (fragment): lac repressor; lacI; The lac repressor binds to the lac operator to inhibit transcription in E. coli. This inhibition can be relieved by adding lactose or isopropyl-β-D-thiogalactopyranoside (IPTG).
   8076..8664    -  rep_origin     ori: high-copy-number ColE1/pMB1/pBR322/pUC origin of replication
   8835..9695    -  CDS            AmpR: β-lactamase; bla; confers resistance to ampicillin, carbenicillin, and related antibiotics
   9696..9800    -  promoter       AmpR promoter: bla
   9853..10281   -  rep_origin     f1 ori (sequence partly withheld): f1 bacteriophage origin of replication; arrow indicates direction of (+) strand synthesis
  10286..10441   -  CDS            lacZα (fragment): LacZα fragment of β-galactosidase; lacZ fragment
  10449..10      +  promoter       T7 promoter (across the origin): promoter for bacteriophage T7 RNA polymerase
>Addgene plasmid #200101 | pKLV-EF1a-mCherryLuciferase-W | addgene full sequence | sequence record 419620 | Addgene NGS Result
TCACTATAGGGCGAATTGACTAGTTATTAATAGTAATCAATTACGGGGTCATTAGTTCATAGCCCATATA
TGGAGTTCCGCGTTACATAACTTACGGTAAATGGCCCGCCTGGCTGACCGCCCAACGACCCCCGCCCATT
GACGTCAATAATGACGTATGTTCCCATAGTAACGCCAATAGGGACTTTCCATTGACGTCAATGGGTGGAG
TATTTACGGTAAACTGCCCACTTGGCAGTACATCAAGTGTATCATATGCCAAGTACGCCCCCTATTGACG
TCAATGACGGTAAATGGCCCGCCTGGCATTATGCCCAGTACATGACCTTATGGGACTTTCCTACTTGGCA
GTACATCTACGTATTAGTCATCGCTATTACCATGGTGATGCGGTTTTGGCAGTACATCAATGGGCGTGGA
TAGCGGTTTGACTCACGGGGATTTCCAAGTCTCCACCCCATTGACGTCAATGGGAGTTTGTTTTGGCACC
AAAATCAACGGGACTTTCCAAAATGTCGTAACAACTCCGCCCCATTGACGCAAATGGGCGGTAGGCGTGT
ACGGTGGGAGGTCTATATAAGCAGCGCGTTTTGCCTGTACTGGGTCTCTCTGGTTAGACCAGATCTGAGC
CTGGGAGCTCTCTGGCTAACTAGGGAACCCACTGCTTAAGCCTCAATAAAGCTTGCCTTGAGTGCTTCAA
GTAGTGTGTGCCCGTCTGTTGTGTGACTCTGGTAACTAGAGATCCCTCAGACCCTTTTAGTCAGTGTGGA
AAATCTCTAGCAGTGGCGCCCGAACAGGGACTTGAAAGCGAAAGGGAAACCAGAGGAGCTCTCTCGACGC
AGGACTCGGCTTGCTGAAGCGCGCACGGCAAGAGGCGAGGGGCGGCGACTGGTGAGTACGCCAAAAATTT
TGACTAGCGGAGGCTAGAAGGAGAGAGATGGGTGCGAGAGCGTCAGTATTAAGCGGGGGAGAATTAGATC
GCGATGGGAAAAAATTCGGTTAAGGCCAGGGGGAAAGAAAAAATATAAATTAAAACATATAGTATGGGCA
AGCAGGGAGCTAGAACGATTCGCAGTTAATCCTGGCCTGTTAGAAACATCAGAAGGCTGTAGACAAATAC
TGGGACAGCTACAACCATCCCTTCAGACAGGATCAGAAGAACTTAGATCATTATATAATACAGTAGCAAC
CCTCTATTGTGTGCATCAAAGGATAGAGATAAAAGACACCAAGGAAGCTTTAGACAAGATAGAGGAAGAG
CAAAACAAAAGTAAGACCACCGCACAGCAAGCGGCCGGCCGCTGATCTTCAGACCTGGAGGAGGAGATAT
GAGGGACAATTGGAGAAGTGAATTATATAAATATAAAGTAGTAAAAATTGAACCATTAGGAGTAGCACCC
ACCAAGGCAAAGAGAAGAGTGGTGCAGAGAGAAAAAAGAGCAGTGGGAATAGGAGCTTTGTTCCTTGGGT
TCTTGGGAGCAGCAGGAAGCACTATGGGCGCAGCGTCAATGACGCTGACGGTACAGGCCAGACAATTATT
GTCTGGTATAGTGCAGCAGCAGAACAATTTGCTGAGGGCTATTGAGGCGCAACAGCATCTGTTGCAACTC
ACAGTCTGGGGCATCAAGCAGCTCCAGGCAAGAATCCTGGCTGTGGAAAGATACCTAAAGGATCAACAGC
TCCTGGGGATTTGGGGTTGCTCTGGAAAACTCATTTGCACCACTGCTGTGCCTTGGAATGCTAGTTGGAG
TAATAAATCTCTGGAACAGATTTGGAATCACACGACCTGGATGGAGTGGGACAGAGAAATTAACAATTAC
ACAAGCTTAATACACTCCTTAATTGAAGAATCGCAAAACCAGCAAGAAAAGAATGAACAAGAATTATTGG
AATTAGATAAATGGGCAAGTTTGTGGAATTGGTTTAACATAACAAATTGGCTGTGGTATATAAAATTATT
CATAATGATAGTAGGAGGCTTGGTAGGTTTAAGAATAGTTTTTGCTGTACTTTCTATAGTGAATAGAGTT
AGGCAGGGATATTCACCATTATCGTTTCAGACCCACCTCCCAACCCCGAGGGGACCCGACAGGCCCGAAG
GAATAGAAGAAGAAGGTGGAGAGAGAGACAGAGACAGATCCATTCGATTAGTGAACGGATCGGCACTGCG
TGCGCCAATTCTGCAGACAAATGGCAGTATTCATCCACAATTTTAAAAGAAAAGGGGGGATTGGGGGGTA
CAGTGCAGGGGAAAGAATAGTAGACATAATAGCAACAGACATACAAACTAAAGAATTACAAAAACAAATT
ACAAAAATTCAAAATTTTCGGGTTTATTACAGGGACAGCAGAGATCCAGTTTGGTTAGTACCGGGCCCTA
CGCGTGAGGGGCGCGGAAGCCGGGGCGGAGGAGGAGCCAACCCCGGGCTGGGCTGAGACCCGCAGAGGAA
GACGCTCTAGGGATTTGTCCCGGACTAGCGAGATGGCAAGGCTGAGGACGGGAGGCTGATTGAGAGGCGA
AGGTACACCCTAATCTCAATACAACCTTTGGAGCTAAGCCAGCAATGGTAGAGGGAAGATTCTGCACGTC
CCTTCCAGGCGGCCTCCCCGTCACCACCCCCCCCAACCCGCCCCGACCGGAGCTGAGAGTAATTCATACA
AAAGGACTCGCCCCTGCCTTGGGGAATCCCAGGGACCGTCGTTAAACTCCCACTAACGTAGAACCCAGAG
ATCGCTGCGTTCCCGCCCCCTCACCCGCCCGCTCTCGTCATCACTGAGGTGGAGAAGAGCATGCGTGAGG
CTCCGGTGCCCGTCAGTGGGCAGAGCGCACATCGCCCACAGTCCCCGAGAAGTTGGGGGGAGGGGTCGGC
AATTGAACCGGTGCCTAGAGAAAGTGGCGCGGGGTAAACTGGGAAAGTGATGTCGTGTACTGGCTCCGCC
TTTTTCCCGAGGGTGGGGGAGAACCGTATATAAGTGCAGTAGTCGCCGTGAACGTTCTTTTTCGCAACGG
GTTTGCCGCCAGAACACAGGTAAGTGCCGTGTGTGGTTCCCGCGGGCCTGGCCTCTTTACGGGTTATGGC
CCTTGCGTGCCTTGAATTACTTCCACGCCCCTGGCTGCAGTACGTGATTCTTGATCCCGAGCTTCGGGTT
GGAAGTGGGTGGGAGAGTTCGAGGCCTTGCGCTTAAGGAGCCCCTTCGCCTCGTGCTTGAGTTGAGGCCT
GGCCTGGGCGCTGGGGCCGCCGCGTGCGAATCTGGTGGCACCTTCGCGCCTGTCTCGCTGCTTTCGATAA
GTCTCTAGCCATTTAAAATTTTTGATGACCTGCTGCGACGCTTTTTTTCTGGCAAGATAGTCTTGTAAAT
GCGGGCCAAGATCTGCACACTGGTATTTCGGTTTTTGGGGCCGCGGGCGGCGACGGGGCCCGTGCGTCCC
AGCGCACATGTTCGGCGAGGCGGGGCCTGCGAGCGCGGCCACCGAGAATCGGACGGGGGTAGTCTCAAGC
TGGCCGGCCTGCTCTGGTGCCTGGCCTCGCGCCGCCGTGTATCGCCCCGCCCTGGGCGGCAAGGCTGGCC
CGGTCGGCACCAGTTGCGTGAGCGGAAAGATGGCCGCTTCCCGGCCCTGCTGCAGGGAGCTCAAAATGGA
GGACGCGGCGCTCGGGAGAGCGGGCGGGTGAGTCACCCACACAAAGGAAAAGGGCCTTTCCGTCCTCAGC
CGTCGCTTCATGTGACTCCACGGAGTACCGGGCGCCGTCCAGGCACCTCGATTAGTTCTCGAGCTTTTGG
AGTACGTCGTCTTTAGGTTGGGGGGAGGGGTTTTATGCGATGGAGTTTCCCCACACTGAGTGGGTGGAGA
CTGAAGTTAGGCCAGCTTGGCACTTGATGTAATTCTCCTTGGAATTTGCCCTTTTTGAGTTTGGATCTTG
GTTCATTCTCAAGCCTCAGACAGTGGTTCAAAGTTTTTTTCTTCCATTTCAGGTGTCGTGGAAGCTTGGC
GCGCCCACCATGGTGAGCAAGGGCGAGGAGGATAACTCCGCCATCATCAAGGAGTTCCTGCGCTTCAAGG
TGCACATGGAGGGCTCCGTGAACGGCCACGAGTTCGAGATCGAGGGCGAGGGCGAGGGCCGCCCCTACGA
GGGCACCCAGACCGCCAAGCTGAAGGTGACCAAGGGTGGCCCCCTGCCCTTCGCCTGGGACATCCTGTCC
CCTCAGTTCATGTACGGCTCCAAGGCCTACGTGAAGCACCCCGCCGACATCCCCGACTACTTGAAGCTGT
CCTTCCCCGAGGGCTTCAAGTGGGAGCGCGTGATGAACTTCGAGGACGGCGGCGTGGTGACCGTGACCCA
GGACTCCTCTCTGCAGGACGGCGAGTTCATCTACAAGGTGAAGCTGCGCGGCACCAACTTCCCCTCCGAC
GGCCCCGTAATGCAGAAGAAGACCATGGGCTGGGAGGCCTCCTCCGAGCGGATGTACCCCGAGGACGGCG
CCCTGAAGGGCGAGATCAAGCAGAGGCTGAAGCTGAAGGACGGCGGCCACTACGACGCTGAGGTCAAGAC
CACCTACAAGGCCAAGAAGCCCGTGCAGCTGCCCGGCGCCTACAACGTCAACATCAAGTTGGACATCACC
TCCCACAACGAGGACTACACCATCGTGGAACAGTACGAACGCGCCGAGGGCCGCCACTCCACCGGCGGCA
TGGACGAGCTGTATAAGGGCGGCGGGTCCGGAGGAGAGGGCAGAGGATCTCTTCTAACATGCGGTGACGT
GGAGGAGAATCCTGGCCCAATGGAAGATGCCAAAAACATTAAGAAGGGCCCAGCGCCATTCTACCCACTC
GAAGACGGGACCGCCGGCGAGCAGCTGCACAAAGCCATGAAGCGCTACGCCCTGGTGCCCGGCACCATCG
CCTTTACCGACGCACATATCGAGGTGGACATTACCTACGCCGAGTACTTCGAGATGAGCGTTCGGCTGGC
AGAAGCTATGAAGCGCTATGGGCTGAATACAAACCATCGGATCGTGGTGTGCAGCGAGAATAGCTTGCAG
TTCTTCATGCCCGTGTTGGGTGCCCTGTTCATCGGTGTGGCTGTGGCCCCAGCTAACGACATCTACAACG
AGCGCGAGCTGCTGAACAGCATGGGCATCAGCCAGCCCACCGTCGTATTCGTGAGCAAGAAAGGGCTGCA
AAAGATCCTCAACGTGCAAAAGAAGCTACCGATCATACAAAAGATCATCATCATGGATAGCAAGACCGAC
TACCAGGGCTTCCAAAGCATGTACACCTTCGTGACTTCCCATTTGCCACCCGGCTTCAACGAGTACGACT
TCGTGCCCGAGAGCTTCGACCGGGACAAAACCATCGCCCTGATCATGAACAGTAGTGGCAGTACCGGATT
GCCCAAGGGCGTAGCCCTACCGCACCGCACCGCTTGTGTCCGATTCAGTCATGCCCGCGACCCCATCTTC
GGCAACCAGATCATCCCCGACACCGCTATCCTCAGCGTGGTGCCATTTCACCACGGCTTCGGCATGTTCA
CCACGCTGGGCTACTTGATCTGCGGCTTTCGGGTCGTGCTCATGTACCGCTTCGAGGAGGAGCTATTCTT
GCGCAGCTTGCAAGACTATAAGATTCAATCTGCCCTGCTGGTGCCCACACTATTTAGCTTCTTCGCTAAG
AGCACTCTCATCGACAAGTACGACCTAAGCAACTTGCACGAGATCGCCAGCGGCGGGGCGCCGCTCAGCA
AGGAGGTAGGTGAGGCCGTGGCCAAACGCTTCCACCTACCAGGCATCCGCCAGGGCTACGGCCTGACAGA
AACAACCAGCGCCATTCTGATCACCCCCGAAGGGGACGACAAGCCTGGCGCAGTAGGCAAGGTGGTGCCC
TTCTTCGAGGCTAAGGTGGTGGACTTGGACACCGGTAAGACACTGGGTGTGAACCAGCGCGGCGAGCTGT
GCGTCCGTGGCCCCATGATCATGAGCGGCTACGTTAACAACCCCGAGGCTACAAACGCTCTCATCGACAA
GGACGGCTGGCTGCACAGCGGCGACATCGCCTACTGGGACGAGGACGAGCACTTCTTCATCGTGGACCGG
CTGAAGAGCCTGATCAAATACAAGGGCTACCAGGTAGCCCCAGCCGAACTGGAGAGCATCCTGCTGCAAC
ACCCCAACATCTTCGACGCCGGGGTCGCCGGCCTGCCCGACGACGATGCCGGCGAGCTGCCCGCCGCAGT
CGTCGTGCTGGAACACGGTAAAACCATGACCGAGAAGGAGATCGTGGACTATGTGGCCAGCCAGGTTACA
ACCGCCAAGAAGCTGCGCGGTGGTGTTGTGTTCGTGGACGAGGTGCCTAAAGGACTGACCGGCAAGTTGG
ACGCCCGCAAGATCCGCGAGATTCTCATTAAGGCCAAGAAGGGCGGCAAGATCGCCGTGTAAGAATTCGC
GGCCGCTCAACCTCTGGATTACAAAATTTGTGAAAGATTGACTGGTATTCTTAACTATGTTGCTCCTTTT
ACGCTATGTGGATACGCTGCTTTAATGCCTTTGTATCATGCTATTGCTTCCCGTATGGCTTTCATTTTCT
CCTCCTTGTATAAATCCTGGTTGCTGTCTCTTTATGAGGAGTTGTGGCCCGTTGTCAGGCAACGTGGCGT
GGTGTGCACTGTGTTTGCTGACGCAACCCCCACTGGTTGGGGCATTGCCACCACCTGTCAGCTCCTTTCC
GGGACTTTCGCTTTCCCCCTCCCTATTGCCACGGCGGAACTCATCGCCGCCTGCCTTGCCCGCTGCTGGA
CAGGGGCTCGGCTGTTGGGCACTGACAATTCCGTGGTGTTGTCGGGGAAATCATCGTCCTTTCCTTGGCT
GCTCGCCTGTGTTGCCACCTGGATTCTGCGCGGGACGTCCTTCTGCTACGTCCCTTCGGCCCTCAATCCA
GCGGACCTTCCTTCCCGCGGCCTGCTGCCGGCTCTGCGGCCTCTTCCGCGTCTTCGCCTTCGCCCTCAGA
CGAGTCGGATCTCCCTTTGGGCCGCCTCCCCGCAGGTACCTTTAAGACCAATGACTTACAAGGCAGCTGT
AGATCTTAGCCACTTTTTAAAAGAAAAGGGGGGACTGGAAGGGCTAATTCACTCCCAAAGAAGTCAAGAT
CTGCTTTTTGCCTGTACTGGGTCTCTCTGGTTAGACCAGAGTCTCTCTGGTTAGACCAGATCTGAGCCTG
GGAGCTCTCTGGCTAACTAGGGAACCCACTGCTTAAGCCTCAATAAAGCTTGCCTTGAGTGCTTCAAGTA
GTGTGTGCCCGTCTGTTGTGTGACTCTGGTAACTAGAGATCCCTCAGACCCTTTTAGTCAGTGTGGAAAA
TCTCTAGCAGTTTAAACCCGCTGATCAGCCTCGACTGTGCCTTCTAGTTGCCAGCCATCTGTTGTTTGCC
CCTCCCCCGTGCCTTCCTTGACCCTGGAAGGTGCCACTCCCACTGTCCTTTCCTAATAAAATGAGGAAAT
TGCATCGCATTGTCTGAGTAGGTGTCATTCTATTCTGGGGGGTGGGGTGGGGCAGGACAGCAAGGGGGAG
GATTGGGAAGTCAATAGCAGGCATGCTGGGGATGCGGTGGGCTCTATGGGCGGCCGTTAATTAAGCTTTT
GTTCCCTTTAGTGAGGGTTAATTGCGCGCTTGGCGTAATCATGGTCATAGCTGTTTCCTGTGTGAAATTG
TTATCCGCTCACAATTCCACACAACATACGAGCCGGGAGCATAAAGTGTAAAGCCTGGGGTGCCTAATGA
GTGAGCTAACTCACATTAATTGCGTTGCGCTCACTGCCCGCTTTCCAGTCGGGAAACCTGTCGTGCCAGC
TGCATTAATGAATCGGCCAACGCGCGGGGAGAGGCGGTTTGCGTATTGGGCGCTCTTCCGCTTCCTCGCT
CACTGACTCGCTGCGCTCGGTCGTTCGGCTGCGGCGAGCGGTATCAGCTCACTCAAAGGCGGTAATACGG
TTATCCACAGAATCAGGGGATAACGCAGGAAAGAACATGTGAGCAAAAGGCCAGCAAAAGGCCAGGAACC
GTAAAAAGGCCGCGTTGCTGGCGTTTTTCCATAGGCTCCGCCCCCCTGACGAGCATCACAAAAATCGACG
CTCAAGTCAGAGGTGGCGAAACCCGACAGGACTATAAAGATACCAGGCGTTTCCCCCTGGAAGCTCCCTC
GTGCGCTCTCCTGTTCCGACCCTGCCGCTTACCGGATACCTGTCCGCCTTTCTCCCTTCGGGAAGCGTGG
CGCTTTCTCATAGCTCACGCTGTAGGTATCTCAGTTCGGTGTAGGTCGTTCGCTCCAAGCTGGGCTGTGT
GCACGAACCCCCCGTTCAGCCCGACCGCTGCGCCTTATCCGGTAACTATCGTCTTGAGTCCAACCCGGTA
AGACACGACTTATCGCCACTGGCAGCAGCCACTGGTAACAGGATTAGCAGAGCGAGGTATGTAGGCGGTG
CTACAGAGTTCTTGAAGTGGTGGCCTAACTACGGCTACACTAGAAGAACAGTATTTGGTATCTGCGCTCT
GCTGAAGCCAGTTACCTTCGGAAAAAGAGTTGGTAGCTCTTGATCCGGCAAACAAACCACCGCTGGTAGC
GGTGGTTTTTTTGTTTGCAAGCAGCAGATTACGCGCAGAAAAAAAGGATCTCAAGAAGATCCTTTGATCT
TTTCTACGGGGTCTGACGCTCAGTGGAACGAAAACTCACGTTAAGGGATTTTGGTCATGAGATTATCAAA
AAGGATCTTCACCTAGATCCTTTTAAATTAAAAATGAAGTTTTAAATCAATCTAAAGTATATATGAGTAA
ACTTGGTCTGACAGTTACCAATGCTTAATCAGTGAGGCACCTATCTCAGCGATCTGTCTATTTCGTTCAT
CCATAGTTGCCTGACTCCCCGTCGTGTAGATAACTACGATACGGGAGGGCTTACCATCTGGCCCCAGTGC
TGCAATGATACCGCGAGACCCACGCTCACCGGCTCCAGATTTATCAGCAATAAACCAGCCAGCCGGAAGG
GCCGAGCGCAGAAGTGGTCCTGCAACTTTATCCGCCTCCATCCAGTCTATTAATTGTTGCCGGGAAGCTA
GAGTAAGTAGTTCGCCAGTTAATAGTTTGCGCAACGTTGTTGCCATTGCTACAGGCATCGTGGTGTCACG
CTCGTCGTTTGGTATGGCTTCATTCAGCTCCGGTTCCCAACGATCAAGGCGAGTTACATGATCCCCCATG
TTGTGCAAAAAAGCGGTTAGCTCCTTCGGTCCTCCGATCGTTGTCAGAAGTAAGTTGGCCGCAGTGTTAT
CACTCATGGTTATGGCAGCACTGCATAATTCTCTTACTGTCATGCCATCCGTAAGATGCTTTTCTGTGAC
TGGTGAGTACTCAACCAAGTCATTCTGAGAATAGTGTATGCGGCGACCGAGTTGCTCTTGCCCGGCGTCA
ATACGGGATAATACCGCGCCACATAGCAGAACTTTAAAAGTGCTCATCATTGGAAAACGTTCTTCGGGGC
GAAAACTCTCAAGGATCTTACCGCTGTTGAGATCCAGTTCGATGTAACCCACTCGTGCACCCAACTGATC
TTCAGCATCTTTTACTTTCACCAGCGTTTCTGGGTGAGCAAAAACAGGAAGGCAAAATGCCGCAAAAAAG
GGAATAAGGGCGACACGGAAATGTTGAATACTCATACTCTTCCTTTTTCAATATTATTGAAGCATTTATC
AGGGTTATTGTCTCATGAGCGGATACATATTTGAATGTATTTAGAAAAATAAACAAATAGGGGTTCCGCG
CACATTTCCCCGAAAAGTGCCACCTAAATTGTAAGCGTTAATATTTTGTTAAAATTCGCGTTAAATTTTT
GTTAAATCAGCTCATTTTTTAACCAATAGGCCGAAATCGGCAAAATCCCTTATAAATCAAAAGAATAGAC
CGAGATAGGGT
[37 nt withheld, positions 9952-9988]
AAAGAACGTGGACTCCAACGTCAAAGG
[49 nt withheld, positions 10016-10064]
T
[91 nt withheld, positions 10066-10156]
G
[124 nt withheld, positions 10158-10281]
CCCATTCGCCATTCAGGCTGCGCAACTGTTGGGAAGGGCGATCGGTGCGGGCCTCTTCGCTATTACGCCA
GCTGGCGAAAGGGGGATGTGCTGCAAGGCGATTAAGTTGGGTAACGCCAGGGTTTTCCCAGTCACGACGT
TGTAAAACGACGGCCAGTGAGCGCGCGTAATACGAC
